Addgene plasmid #75204: Mouse NCKX3 (pcDNA3.1+)
Purpose: Mammalian expression of SLC24A3
Depositing lab: Jonathan Lytton. Depositing organization: University of Calgary. Publication: Molecular cloning of a third member of the potassium-dependent sodium-calcium exchanger gene family, NCKX3. Kraev A, Quednau BD, Leach S, Li XF, Dong H, Winkfein R, Perizzolo M, Cai X, Yang R, Philipson KD, Lytton J. J Biol Chem. 2001 Jun 22;276(25):23161-72. Epub 2001 Apr 9. 10.1074/jbc.M102314200 PubMed 11294880.
Backbone
  Vector backbone: pcDNA3.1+
  Vector type: Mammalian Expression
  Selectable markers: Neomycin (select with G418)
Growth in bacteria
  Bacterial resistance: Ampicillin, 100 μg/mL
  Growth temperature: 37°C
  Growth strain: DH5alpha
  Copy number: High Copy
Gene/Insert
  Gene/Insert name: SLC24A3 (alt name: NCKX3)
  Species: M. musculus (mouse)
  Entrez Gene: Slc24a3 (a.k.a. NCKX3)
  Promoter: CMV
  Cloning method: Unknown
  Sequencing primers: 5′ CMV-F; 3′ BGH-rev
Terms and licenses: Academic/Nonprofit Terms; Industry Terms: Not Available to Industry
How to cite: Mouse NCKX3 (pcDNA3.1+) was a gift from Jonathan Lytton (Addgene plasmid # 75204 ; http://n2t.net/addgene:75204 ; RRID:Addgene_75204)
