[The description below was written by a language model from this plasmid's Addgene catalogue record and pLannotate feature annotations shown in this document.]
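Description:
Mouse NCKX3 (pcDNA3.1+) is a mammalian expression plasmid of about 7.8 kb that carries the mouse Slc24a3 cDNA, encoding NCKX3, in the pcDNA3.1+ backbone. It is maintained in E. coli through a high-copy ColE1/pUC-type origin and an ampicillin resistance gene (β-lactamase) driven by its own promoter. An f1 phage origin is also present, which in principle permits single-stranded DNA production. For selection in mammalian cells, an SV40 early promoter drives the neomycin phosphotransferase gene followed by an SV40 polyadenylation signal, allowing stable transfectants to be selected with G418.

The payload is a single open reading frame of roughly 1.9 kb placed downstream of the human cytomegalovirus immediate early enhancer and promoter and terminated by the bovine growth hormone polyadenylation signal, an arrangement that gives strong constitutive transcription in most transfected mammalian cell lines. A T7 promoter sits between the CMV promoter and the insert and can be used for in vitro transcription. The automated annotation matched the coding sequence to the rat NCKX3 protein entry, which reflects the closest reference in its database; the catalogue record gives the species as mouse. About 570 bp of unannotated sequence lies between the end of the coding region and the bGH signal, and the record does not say what it is. No epitope tag or reporter is recorded, and the cloning method is listed as unknown. Several short annotated fragments (an HIV-1 LTR, ble, lacI and bom) are probably backbone remnants or chance matches rather than functional elements.

NCKX3 is a potassium-dependent sodium-calcium exchanger, described in the annotation as moving one calcium and one potassium ion in exchange for four sodium ions. The plasmid's stated purpose is mammalian expression of this transporter.
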