Features (pLannotate 1.2.2; 20 found; start..end, strand, type, name):
     36..80      -  misc_feature   bom (fragment): basis of mobility region from pBR322
    235..614     +  enhancer       CMV enhancer: human cytomegalovirus immediate early enhancer
    615..818     +  promoter       CMV promoter: human cytomegalovirus (CMV) immediate early promoter
    814..847     +  LTR            5' LTR (truncated) (fragment): truncated 5' long terminal repeat (LTR) from HIV-1
    863..881     +  promoter       T7 promoter: promoter for bacteriophage T7 RNA polymerase
    965..2845    +  CDS            Slc24a3: NCKX3_RAT - Also known as Nckx3. Experimental evidence at protein level: Swiss-Prot protein existence level 1. Transports 1 Ca(2+) and 1 K(+) in exchange for 4 Na(+). From Rattus norvegicus (Rat).
   3420..3644    +  polyA_signal   bGH poly(A) signal: bovine growth hormone polyadenylation signal
   3648..3669    +  promoter       SV40 promoter (fragment): SV40 enhancer and early promoter
   3690..4118    +  rep_origin     f1 ori (sequence partly withheld): f1 bacteriophage origin of replication; arrow indicates direction of (+) strand synthesis
   4132..4462    +  promoter       SV40 promoter: SV40 enhancer and early promoter
   4529..5320    +  CDS            neo: KKA2_KLEPN - Also known as kan, nptII. Experimental evidence at protein level: Swiss-Prot protein existence level 1. Resistance to kanamycin, neomycin, paromomycin, ribostamycin, butirosin and gentamicin B. From Klebsiella pneumoniae.
   5344..5502    +  CDS            ble (fragment): BLE_KLEPN - Experimental evidence at protein level: Swiss-Prot protein existence level 1. Binding protein with a strong affinity to the bleomycin family of antibiotics. Binds to CL990; an antimitotic-antibiotic compound. From Klebsiella pneumoniae.
   5497..5618    +  polyA_signal   SV40 poly(A) signal: SV40 polyadenylation signal
   5691..5707    -  protein_bind   lac operator: The lac repressor binds to the lac operator to inhibit transcription in E. coli. This inhibition can be relieved by adding lactose or isopropyl-β-D-thiogalactopyranoside (IPTG). lac repressor encoded by lacI
   5715..5745    -  promoter       lac promoter: promoter for the E. coli lac operon
   5760..5781    -  protein_bind   CAP binding site: CAP binding activates transcription in the presence of cAMP. E. coli catabolite activator protein
   5794..5886    -  CDS            lacI (fragment): lac repressor; lacI; The lac repressor binds to the lac operator to inhibit transcription in E. coli. This inhibition can be relieved by adding lactose or isopropyl-β-D-thiogalactopyranoside (IPTG).
   6069..6657    -  rep_origin     ori: high-copy-number ColE1/pMB1/pBR322/pUC origin of replication
   6828..7688    -  CDS            AmpR: β-lactamase; bla; confers resistance to ampicillin, carbenicillin, and related antibiotics
   7689..7793    -  promoter       AmpR promoter: bla
>Addgene plasmid #75204 | Mouse NCKX3 (pcDNA3.1+) | depositor full sequence | sequence record 142849 | Mouse NCKX3 (pcDNA3.1+) sequence 7824 bps
GACGGATCGGGAGATCTCCCGATCCCCTATGGTCGACTCTCAGTACAATCTGCTCTGATGCCGCATAGTT
AAGCCAGTATCTGCTCCCTGCTTGTGTGTTGGAGGTCGCTGAGTAGTGCGCGAGCAAAATTTAAGCTACA
ACAAGGCAAGGCTTGACCGACAATTGCATGAAGAATCTGCTTAGGGTTAGGCGTTTTGCGCTGCTTCGCG
ATGTACGGGCCAGATATACGCGTTGACATTGATTATTGACTAGTTATTAATAGTAATCAATTACGGGGTC
ATTAGTTCATAGCCCATATATGGAGTTCCGCGTTACATAACTTACGGTAAATGGCCCGCCTGGCTGACCG
CCCAACGACCCCCGCCCATTGACGTCAATAATGACGTATGTTCCCATAGTAACGCCAATAGGGACTTTCC
ATTGACGTCAATGGGTGGACTATTTACGGTAAACTGCCCACTTGGCAGTACATCAAGTGTATCATATGCC
AAGTACGCCCCCTATTGACGTCAATGACGGTAAATGGCCCGCCTGGCATTATGCCCAGTACATGACCTTA
TGGGACTTTCCTACTTGGCAGTACATCTACGTATTAGTCATCGCTATTACCATGGTGATGCGGTTTTGGC
AGTACATCAATGGGCGTGGATAGCGGTTTGACTCACGGGGATTTCCAAGTCTCCACCCCATTGACGTCAA
TGGGAGTTTGTTTTGGCACCAAAATCAACGGGACTTTCCAAAATGTCGTAACAACTCCGCCCCATTGACG
CAAATGGGCGGTAGGCGTGTACGGTGGGAGGTCTATATAAGCAGAGCTCTCTGGCTAACTAGAGAACCCA
CTGCTTACTGGCTTATCGAAATTAATACGACTCACTATAGGGAGACCCAAGCTGGCTAGCGTTTAAACTT
AAGCTTGGTACCGAGCTCGGATCCACTAGTCCAGTGTGGTGGAATTCTGCAGATAGGGACCTTCTGCTGA
GCCAGCTTTGCTTCCTGGCCTCGGTGGCGCTGCTGCTCTGGTCGCTGTCGAGCCTGCGAGAGCAGAAGGA
ACTTGACCTCATGGATCTCATTGGGGAAGATAGAAAATGGATGGTGGGGAGGAAGCTGATGCAGGTGAAT
GATACACTGACTTCTGAAGATGCAGGGCTCCAGAGCAGCAAGAACTGCACAGAACCAGCCCTGCATGAAT
TCCCCAGGGACATCTTCTCCAATGAAGACCGACGACAGGGAGCAGTGGTCCTCCACGTGCTCTGTGCCAT
GTACATGTTCTATGCGCTGGCCATTGTGTGCGATGACTTCTTCGTCCCATCCTTGGAAAAGATCTGTGAG
CGCCTCCACCTCAGTGAAGATGTGGCAGGAGCCACATTCATGGCAGCAGGCAGCTCGGCCCCAGAGCTGT
TCACGTCGGTCATAGGAGTCTTCATCACAAAGGGTGATGTGGGAGTTGGCACCATCGTGGGCTCTGCCGT
GTTCAACATCCTGTGCATCATTGGCGTCTGCGGGCTCTTTGCAGGGCAGGTGGTGGCTCTTTCCTCCTGG
TGCCTGCTGAGGGACTCCATCTACTACACGCTGTCTGTGGTCGCACTCATTGTGTTCATTTACGATGAAA
AAGTTTCTTGGTGGGAATCTCTAGTCCTTGTGCTGATGTACCTCATCTATATCGTCATCATGAAATACAA
TGCGTGCATACACCAGTGCTTCGAAAGGAGGACGAAAGGTGCCGGGAACATGGTCAACGGATTGGCCAAC
AATGCAGAAATCGACGACAGCAGCAACTGCGATGCCACTGTGGTGCTACTCAAGAAAGCCAATTTCCACC
GCAAAGCGTCCGTGATCATGGTGGATGAGCTGCTGTCTGCCTACCCACACCAGCTTTCTTTCTCTGAGGC
TGGCCTTCGAATTATGATCACAAGCCACTTTCCTCCCAAGACCCGCCTCTCCATGGCCAGTCGCATGTTA
ATCAATGAGAGACAAAGACTGATAAACAGCAGGGCCTATACCAATGGGGAATCTGAAGTGGCCATCAAAA
TCCCAATTAAGCACACAGTGGAGAACGGAACAGGGCCCAGCAGTGCCCCAGACAGGGGTGTGAACGGAAC
CCGGAGGGACGACATAGTTGCTGAGACTGACAATGAGACAGAGAACGAGAATGAAGACAATGAGAATAAC
GAGAGTGATGAAGAGGAGGAGGAGGATGAAGATGATGATGAAGGCCCCTACACGCCGTTCGACCCCCCCT
CCGGCAAACTGGAAACTGTGAAATGGGCTTTCACCTGGCCACTGAGCTTTGTCTTGTACTTCACTGTCCC
CAACTGTAACAAACCCCACTGGGAGAAGTGGTTTATGGTGACATTCGCTTCCTCTACGCTATGGATCGCA
GCCTTCTCCTACATGATGGTGTGGATGGTTACCATCATCGGCTACACACTAGGGATCCCTGATGTCATCA
TGGGGATCACCTTCCTGGCTGCCGGAACCAGCGTGCCAGACTGCATGGCCAGCCTCATTGTAGCCAGACA
AGGGATGGGGGATATGGCTGTGTCCAATTCCATTGGGAGCAACGTCTTTGACATCTTGATTGGGCTCGGT
CTTCCCTGGGCTCTGCAGACTCTGGCTGTAGACTACGGATCCTATATTCGGCTGAATAGCAGAGGGCTCA
TCTACTCCGTGGGCTTGCTCCTGGCCTCTGTCTTTGTCACGGTCTTTGGTGTTCACTTGAACAAGTGGCA
GCTGGACAAGAAGCTGGGCTGTGGATGCCTCTTCCTGTACGGCGTGTTCCTCTGTTTCTCCATCATGACG
GAGTTCAACGTGTTCACCTTTGTGAACTTGCCCATGTGTGGGGACTAATGATTGGCCAGGCCACCTGCTG
AGGCCCAGGTCCTTCTTTTCTGTGCAATACGAGACCCGGCCGCACCCGAGTCAGGCGGCCCCTCAACAGC
CGAGGCATCCGTCTCTCCCGTGCTGTCCACAGGCCTCCGCTCCTGTCCTGGTGGCCTAGGCTCTCCCTGC
CACCTCCTTTGCTCCCCAACTCCCTCGGCCCTACCTCCCAGCCGGCCCCCCTCACCTGCCCACCCCATTC
CTGCCTCCTCTTCCGTGTGAAGACATCCAACATCCACATGAATTTTCAAGCTCCATTTTTGAACAGTGAC
TGAGATTCTAGAACAAAACTGGCTGCTAACTGGCCCAAGCCAGGCACAACTTACTCCAATCCCTCCTCCT
TTTTTAAGTTATTTCACAGAATACCCTAATTTATGACCAGAGACTTTGAGGAAACAGGAGAGGGTCCGCT
GATGGCAGGAAGGTTTGTTTTGTTTGGGAGTGAGTCCTAGGTTACGGGGCTCAGGGAAATTGTTTAATCC
AGCACAGTGGCGGCCGCTCGAGTCTAGAGGGCCCGTTTAAACCCGCTGATCAGCCTCGACTGTGCCTTCT
AGTTGCCAGCCATCTGTTGTTTGCCCCTCCCCCGTGCCTTCCTTGACCCTGGAAGGTGCCACTCCCACTG
TCCTTTCCTAATAAAATGAGGAAATTGCATCGCATTGTCTGAGTAGGTGTCATTCTATTCTGGGGGGTGG
GGTGGGGCAGGACAGCAAGGGGGAGGATTGGGAAGACAATAGCAGGCATGCTGGGGATGCGGTGGGCTCT
ATGGCTTCTGAGGCGGAAAGAACCAGCTGGGGCTCTAGGGGGTATCCCC
[124 nt withheld, positions 3690-3813]
C
[32 nt withheld, positions 3815-3846]
CA
[57 nt withheld, positions 3849-3905]
A
[49 nt withheld, positions 3907-3955]
CCTTTGACGTTGGAGTCCACGTTCTTT
[37 nt withheld, positions 3983-4019]
ACCCTATCTCGGTCTATTCTTTTGATTTATAAGGGATTTTGGGGATTTCGGCCTATTGGTTAAAAAATGA
GCTGATTTAACAAAAATTTAACGCGAATTAATTCTGTGGAATGTGTGTCAGTTAGGGTGTGGAAAGTCCC
CAGGCTCCCCAGGCAGGCAGAAGTATGCAAAGCATGCATCTCAATTAGTCAGCAACCAGGTGTGGAAAGT
CCCCAGGCTCCCCAGCAGGCAGAAGTATGCAAAGCATGCATCTCAATTAGTCAGCAACCATAGTCCCGCC
CCTAACTCCGCCCATCCCGCCCCTAACTCCGCCCAGTTCCGCCCATTCTCCGCCCCATGGCTGACTAATT
TTTTTTATTTATGCAGAGGCCGAGGCCGCCTCTGCCTCTGAGCTATTCCAGAAGTAGTGAGGAGGCTTTT
TTGGAGGCCTAGGCTTTTGCAAAAAGCTCCCGGGAGCTTGTATATCCATTTTCGGATCTGATCAAGAGAC
AGGATGAGGATCGTTTCGCATGATTGAACAAGATGGATTGCACGCAGGTTCTCCGGCCGCTTGGGTGGAG
AGGCTATTCGGCTATGACTGGGCACAACAGACAATCGGCTGCTCTGATGCCGCCGTGTTCCGGCTGTCAG
CGCAGGGGCGCCCGGTTCTTTTTGTCAAGACCGACCTGTCCGGTGCCCTGAATGAACTGCAGGACGAGGC
AGCGCGGCTATCGTGGCTGGCCACGACGGGCGTTCCTTGCGCAGCTGTGCTCGACGTTGTCACTGAAGCG
GGAAGGGACTGGCTGCTATTGGGCGAAGTGCCGGGGCAGGATCTCCTGTCATCTCACCTTGCTCCTGCCG
AGAAAGTATCCATCATGGCTGATGCAATGCGGCGGCTGCATACGCTTGATCCGGCTACCTGCCCATTCGA
CCACCAAGCGAAACATCGCATCGAGCGAGCACGTACTCGGATGGAAGCCGGTCTTGTCGATCAGGATGAT
CTGGACGAAGAGCATCAGGGGCTCGCGCCAGCCGAACTGTTCGCCAGGCTCAAGGCGCGCATGCCCGACG
GCGAGGATCTCGTCGTGACCCATGGCGATGCCTGCTTGCCGAATATCATGGTGGAAAATGGCCGCTTTTC
TGGATTCATCGACTGTGGCCGGCTGGGTGTGGCGGACCGCTATCAGGACATAGCGTTGGCTACCCGTGAT
ATTGCTGAAGAGCTTGGCGGCGAATGGGCTGACCGCTTCCTCGTGCTTTACGGTATCGCCGCTCCCGATT
CGCAGCGCATCGCCTTCTATCGCCTTCTTGACGAGTTCTTCTGAGCGGGACTCTGGGGTTCGAAATGACC
GACCAAGCGACGCCCAACCTGCCATCACGAGATTTCGATTCCACCGCCGCCTTCTATGAAAGGTTGGGCT
TCGGAATCGTTTTCCGGGACGCCGGCTGGATGATCCTCCAGCGCGGGGATCTCATGCTGGAGTTCTTCGC
CCACCCCAACTTGTTTATTGCAGCTTATAATGGTTACAAATAAAGCAATAGCATCACAAATTTCACAAAT
AAAGCATTTTTTTCACTGCATTCTAGTTGTGGTTTGTCCAAACTCATCAATGTATCTTATCATGTCTGTA
TACCGTCGACCTCTAGCTAGAGCTTGGCGTAATCATGGTCATAGCTGTTTCCTGTGTGAAATTGTTATCC
GCTCACAATTCCACACAACATACGAGCCGGAAGCATAAAGTGTAAAGCCTGGGGTGCCTAATGAGTGAGC
TAACTCACATTAATTGCGTTGCGCTCACTGCCCGCTTTCCAGTCGGGAAACCTGTCGTGCCAGCTGCATT
AATGAATCGGCCAACGCGCGGGGAGAGGCGGTTTGCGTATTGGGCGCTCTTCCGCTTCCTCGCTCACTGA
CTCGCTGCGCTCGGTCGTTCGGCTGCGGCGAGCGGTATCAGCTCACTCAAAGGCGGTAATACGGTTATCC
ACAGAATCAGGGGATAACGCAGGAAAGAACATGTGAGCAAAAGGCCAGCAAAAGGCCAGGAACCGTAAAA
AGGCCGCGTTGCTGGCGTTTTTCCATAGGCTCCGCCCCCCTGACGAGCATCACAAAAATCGACGCTCAAG
TCAGAGGTGGCGAAACCCGACAGGACTATAAAGATACCAGGCGTTTCCCCCTGGAAGCTCCCTCGTGCGC
TCTCCTGTTCCGACCCTGCCGCTTACCGGATACCTGTCCGCCTTTCTCCCTTCGGGAAGCGTGGCGCTTT
CTCAATGCTCACGCTGTAGGTATCTCAGTTCGGTGTAGGTCGTTCGCTCCAAGCTGGGCTGTGTGCACGA
ACCCCCCGTTCAGCCCGACCGCTGCGCCTTATCCGGTAACTATCGTCTTGAGTCCAACCCGGTAAGACAC
GACTTATCGCCACTGGCAGCAGCCACTGGTAACAGGATTAGCAGAGCGAGGTATGTAGGCGGTGCTACAG
AGTTCTTGAAGTGGTGGCCTAACTACGGCTACACTAGAAGGACAGTATTTGGTATCTGCGCTCTGCTGAA
GCCAGTTACCTTCGGAAAAAGAGTTGGTAGCTCTTGATCCGGCAAACAAACCACCGCTGGTAGCGGTGGT
TTTTTTGTTTGCAAGCAGCAGATTACGCGCAGAAAAAAAGGATCTCAAGAAGATCCTTTGATCTTTTCTA
CGGGGTCTGACGCTCAGTGGAACGAAAACTCACGTTAAGGGATTTTGGTCATGAGATTATCAAAAAGGAT
CTTCACCTAGATCCTTTTAAATTAAAAATGAAGTTTTAAATCAATCTAAAGTATATATGAGTAAACTTGG
TCTGACAGTTACCAATGCTTAATCAGTGAGGCACCTATCTCAGCGATCTGTCTATTTCGTTCATCCATAG
TTGCCTGACTCCCCGTCGTGTAGATAACTACGATACGGGAGGGCTTACCATCTGGCCCCAGTGCTGCAAT
GATACCGCGAGACCCACGCTCACCGGCTCCAGATTTATCAGCAATAAACCAGCCAGCCGGAAGGGCCGAG
CGCAGAAGTGGTCCTGCAACTTTATCCGCCTCCATCCAGTCTATTAATTGTTGCCGGGAAGCTAGAGTAA
GTAGTTCGCCAGTTAATAGTTTGCGCAACGTTGTTGCCATTGCTACAGGCATCGTGGTGTCACGCTCGTC
GTTTGGTATGGCTTCATTCAGCTCCGGTTCCCAACGATCAAGGCGAGTTACATGATCCCCCATGTTGTGC
AAAAAAGCGGTTAGCTCCTTCGGTCCTCCGATCGTTGTCAGAAGTAAGTTGGCCGCAGTGTTATCACTCA
TGGTTATGGCAGCACTGCATAATTCTCTTACTGTCATGCCATCCGTAAGATGCTTTTCTGTGACTGGTGA
GTACTCAACCAAGTCATTCTGAGAATAGTGTATGCGGCGACCGAGTTGCTCTTGCCCGGCGTCAATACGG
GATAATACCGCGCCACATAGCAGAACTTTAAAAGTGCTCATCATTGGAAAACGTTCTTCGGGGCGAAAAC
TCTCAAGGATCTTACCGCTGTTGAGATCCAGTTCGATGTAACCCACTCGTGCACCCAACTGATCTTCAGC
ATCTTTTACTTTCACCAGCGTTTCTGGGTGAGCAAAAACAGGAAGGCAAAATGCCGCAAAAAAGGGAATA
AGGGCGACACGGAAATGTTGAATACTCATACTCTTCCTTTTTCAATATTATTGAAGCATTTATCAGGGTT
ATTGTCTCATGAGCGGATACATATTTGAATGTATTTAGAAAAATAAACAAATAGGGGTTCCGCGCACATT
TCCCCGAAAAGTGCCACCTGACGTC
