>Addgene plasmid #75204 | Mouse NCKX3 (pcDNA3.1+) | addgene partial sequence | sequence record 147802 | CMV-F 5'-CGCAAATGGGCGGTAGGCGTG-3'
GCAGAGCTCTCTGGCTAACTAGAGAACCCACTGCTTACTGGCTTATCGAAATTAATACGACTCACTATAG
GGAGACCCAAGCTGGCTAGCGTTTAAACTTAAGCTTGGTACCGAGCTCGGATCCACTAGTCCAGTGTGGT
GGAATTCTGCAGATAGGGACCTTCTGCTGAGCCAGCTTTGCTTCCTGGCCTCGGTGGCGCTGCTGCTCTG
GTCGCTGTCGAGCCTGCGAGAGCAGAAGGAACTTGACCTCATGGATCTCATTGGGGAAGATAGAAAATGG
ATGGTGGGGAGGAAGCTGATGCAGGTGAATGATACACTGACTTCTGAAGATGCAGGGCTCCAGAGCAGCA
AGAACTGCACAGAACCAGCCCTGCATGAATTCCCCAGGGACATCTTCTCCAATGAAGACCGACGACAGGG
AGCAGTGGTCCTCCACGTGCTCTGTGCCATGTACATGTTCTATGCGCTGGCCATTGTGTGCGATGACTTC
TTCGTCCCATCCTTGGAAAAGATCTGTGAGCGCCTCCACCTCAGTGAAGATGTGGCAGGAGCCACATTCA
TGGCAGCAGGCAGCTCGGCCCCAGAGCTGTTCACGTCGGTCATAGGAGTCTTCATCACAAAGGGTGATGT
GGGAGTTGGCACCATCGTGGGCTCTGCCGTGTTCAACATCCTGTGCATCATTGGCGTCTGCGGGCTCTTT
GCAGGGCAGGTGGTGGCTCTTTCCTCCTGGTGCCTGCTGAGGGACTCCATCTACTACACGCTGTCTGTGG
TCGCACTCATTGTGTTCATTTACGATGAAAAAGTTTCTTGGTGGGAATCTCTAGTCCTTGTGCTGATGTA
CCTCATCTATATCGTCATCATGAAATACAATGCGTGCATACACCAGTGCTTCGAAAGGAGGACGAAAGGT
GCCGGGAACATGGTCAACGGATTGGCCAACAATGCAGAAATCGACGAC
