>Addgene plasmid #75204 | Mouse NCKX3 (pcDNA3.1+) | addgene partial sequence | sequence record 147804 | BGH-rev 5'-TAGAAGGCACAGTCGAGG-3'
CTCGAGCGGCCGCCACTGTGCTGGATTAAACAATTTCCCTGAGCCCCGTAACCTAGGACTCACTCCCAAA
CAAAACAAACCTTCCTGCCATCAGCGGACCCTCTCCTGTTTCCTCAAAGTCTCTGGTCATAAATTAGGGT
ATTCTGTGAAATAACTTAAAAAAGGAGGAGGGATTGGAGTAAGTTGTGCCTGGCTTGGGCCAGTTAGCAG
CCAGTTTTGTTCTAGAATCTCAGTCACTGTTCAAAAATGGAGCTTGAAAATTCATGTGGATGTTGGATGT
CTTCACACGGAAGAGGAGGCAGGAATGGGGTGGGCAGGTGAGGGGGGCCGGCTGGGAGGTAGGGCCGAGG
GAGTTGGGGAGCAAAGGAGGTGGCAGGGAGAGCCTAGGCCACCAGGACAGGAGCGGAGGCCTGTGGACAG
CACGGGAGAGACGGATGCCTCGGCTGTTGAGGGGCCGCCTGACTCGGGTGCGGCCGGGTCTCGTATTGCA
CAGAAAAGAAGGACCTGGGCCTCAGCAGGTGGCCTGGCCAATCATTAGTCCCCACACATGGGCAAGTTCA
CAAAGGTGAACACGTTGAACTCCGTCATGATGGAGAAACAGAGGAACACGCCGTACAGGAAGAGGCATCC
ACAGCCCAGCTTCTTGTCCAGCTGCCACTTGTTCAAGTGAACACCAAAGACCGTGACAAAGACAGAGGCC
AGGAGCAAGCCCACGGAGTAGATGAGCCCTCTGCTATTCAGCCGAATATAGGATCCGTAGTCTACAGCCA
GAGTCTGCAGAGCCCAGGGAAGACCGAGCCCAATCAAGATGTCAAAGACGTTGCTCCCAATGGAATTGGA
CACAGCCATATCCCCCATCCCTTGTCTGGCTACAATGAGGCTGGCCATGCAGTCTGGCACGCTGGTTCCG
GCAGCCAGGAAGGTGATCCCCATGATGACATCAGGGATCCCTAGTGTGTAGCCGATGATGGTAACCATCC
ACACCATCATGTAG
